>Addgene plasmid #122757 | pAC10034_pLX-LZB_NpuDnaE(C)-mScarlet(insCys;47-232)-IRES-EGFP | depositor full sequence | sequence record 234259 | pAC10034_pLX-LZB_NpuDnaE(C)-mScarlet(insCys;47-232)-IRES-EGFP sequence 9444 bps
CCCGGGGTTATTAATAGTAATCAATTACGGGGTCATTAGTTCATAGCCCATATATGGAGTTCCGCGTTAC
ATAACTTACGGTAAATGGCCCGCCTGGCTGACCGCCCAACGACCCCCGCCCATTGACGTCAATAATGACG
TATGTTCCCATAGTAACGCCAATAGGGACTTTCCATTGACGTCAATGGGTGGAGTATTTACGGTAAACTG
CCCACTTGGCAGTACATCAAGTGTATCATATGCCAAGTACGCCCCCTATTGACGTCAATGACGGTAAATG
GCCCGCCTGGCATTATGCCCAGTACATGACCTTATGGGACTTTCCTACTTGGCAGTACATCTACGTATTA
GTCATCGCTATTACCATGGTGATGCGGTTTTGGCAGTACATCAATGGGCGTGGATAGCGGTTTGACTCAC
GGGGATTTCCAAGTCTCCACCCCATTGACGTCAATGGGAGTTTGTTTTGGCACCAAAATCAACGGGACTT
TCCAAAATGTCGTAACAACTCCGCCCCATTGACGCAAATGGGCGGTAGGCGTGTACGGTGGGAGGTCTAT
ATAAGCAGAGCTCTCTGGCTAACTGTCGGGATCAACAAGTTTGTACAAAAAAGCAGGCTCCGAATTCACC
GGTGCCGCCACCATGGCTCAACTGAAGAAGAAACTCCAGGCCAATAAGAAAGAACTGGCACAGCTGAAGT
GGAAGCTGCAGGCACTGAAAAAGAAGCTGGCACAGGGCGGAGGAGGCTCAGGCAGTATGATTAAGATCGC
TACGCGGAAGTACCTGGGGAAACAGAACGTCTACGACATAGGTGTGGAGCGCGATCACAACTTTGCTCTG
AAAAATGGATTTATCGCCAGCAACTGCCTGAAGGTGACCAAGGGTGGCCCCCTGCCCTTCTCCTGGGACA
TCCTGTCCCCTCAGTTCATGTACGGCTCCAGGGCCTTCACCAAGCACCCCGCCGACATCCCCGACTACTA
TAAGCAGTCCTTCCCCGAGGGCTTCAAGTGGGAGCGCGTGATGAACTTCGAGGACGGCGGCGCCGTGACC
GTGACCCAGGACACCTCCCTGGAGGACGGCACCCTGATCTACAAGGTGAAGCTCCGCGGCACCAACTTCC
CTCCTGACGGCCCCGTAATGCAGAAGAAGACAATGGGCTGGGAAGCGTCCACCGAGCGGTTGTACCCCGA
GGACGGCGTGCTGAAGGGCGACATTAAGATGGCCCTGCGCCTGAAGGACGGCGGCCGCTACCTGGCGGAC
TTCAAGACCACCTACAAGGCCAAGAAGCCCGTGCAGATGCCCGGCGCCTACAACGTCGACCGCAAGTTGG
ACATCACCTCCCACAACGAGGACTACACCGTGGTGGAACAGTACGAACGCTCCGAGGGCCGCCACTCCAC
CGGCGGCATGGACGAGCTGTACAAGTGATTAATTAAGAATTCGACCCAGCTTTCTTGTACAAAGTGGTTG
GTAAGCCTATCCCTAACCCTCTCCTCGGTCTCGATTCTACGTAGTAATGAGCTAGCAGTCTCGAGGTTAA
CGAATTCCGCCCCCCCCCTAACGTTACTGGCCGAAGCCGCTTGGAATAAGGCCGGTGTGCGCTTGTCTAT
ATGTTATTTTCCACCATATTGCCGTCTTTTGGCAATGTGAGGGCCCGGAAACCTGGCCCTGTCTTCTTGA
CGAGCATTCCTAGGGGTCTTTCCCCTCTCGCCAAAGGAATGCAAGGTCTGTTGAATGTCGTGAAGGAAGC
AGTTCCTCTGGAAGCTTCTTGAAGACAAACAACGTCTGTAGCGACCCTTTGCAGGCAGCGGAACCCCCCA
CCTGGCGACAGGTGCCCCTGCGGCCAAAAGCCACGTGTATAAGATACACCTGCAAAGGCGGCACAACCCC
AGTGCCACGTTGTGAGTTGGATAGTTGTGGAAAGAGTCAAATGGCTCTCCTCAAGCGTATTCAACAAGGG
GCTGAAGGATGCCCAGAAGGTACCCCATTGTATGGGATCTGATCTGGGGCCTCGGTGCACATGCTTTACA
TGTGTTTAGTCGAGGTTAAAAAAACGTCTAGGCCCCCCGAACCACGGGGACGTGGTTTTCCTTTGAAAAA
CACGATAATACCATGGTGAGCAAGGGCGAGGAGCTGTTCACCGGGGTGGTGCCCATCCTGGTCGAGCTGG
ACGGCGACGTAAACGGCCACAAGTTCAGCGTGTCCGGCGAGGGCGAGGGCGATGCCACCTACGGCAAGCT
GACCCTGAAGTTCATCTGCACCACCGGCAAGCTGCCCGTGCCCTGGCCCACCCTCGTGACCACCCTGACC
TACGGCGTGCAGTGCTTCAGCCGCTACCCCGACCACATGAAGCAGCACGACTTCTTCAAGTCCGCCATGC
CCGAAGGCTACGTCCAGGAGCGCACCATCTTCTTCAAGGACGACGGCAACTACAAGACCCGCGCCGAGGT
GAAGTTCGAGGGCGACACCCTGGTGAACCGCATCGAGCTGAAGGGCATCGACTTCAAGGAGGACGGCAAC
ATCCTGGGGCACAAGCTGGAGTACAACTACAACAGCCACAACGTCTATATCATGGCCGACAAGCAGAAGA
ACGGCATCAAGGTGAACTTCAAGATCCGCCACAACATCGAGGACGGCAGCGTGCAGCTCGCCGACCACTA
CCAGCAGAACACCCCCATCGGCGACGGCCCCGTGCTGCTGCCCGACAACCACTACCTGAGCACCCAGTCC
GCCCTGAGCAAAGACCCCAACGAGAAGCGCGATCACATGGTCCTGCTGGAGTTCGTGACCGCCGCCGGGA
TCACTCTCGGCATGGACGAGCTGTACAAGTAACACCGGTGGCGCGTTAAGTCGACAATCAACCTCTGGAT
TACAAAATTTGTGAAAGATTGACTGGTATTCTTAACTATGTTGCTCCTTTTACGCTATGTGGATACGCTG
CTTTAATGCCTTTGTATCATGCTATTGCTTCCCGTATGGCTTTCATTTTCTCCTCCTTGTATAAATCCTG
GTTGCTGTCTCTTTATGAGGAGTTGTGGCCCGTTGTCAGGCAACGTGGCGTGGTGTGCACTGTGTTTGCT
GACGCAACCCCCACTGGTTGGGGCATTGCCACCACCTGTCAGCTCCTTTCCGGGACTTTCGCTTTCCCCC
TCCCTATTGCCACGGCGGAACTCATCGCCGCCTGCCTTGCCCGCTGCTGGACAGGGGCTCGGCTGTTGGG
CACTGACAATTCCGTGGTGTTGTCGGGGAAATCATCGTCCTTTCCTTGGCTGCTCGCCTGTGTTGCCACC
TGGATTCTGCGCGGGACGTCCTTCTGCTACGTCCCTTCGGCCCTCAATCCAGCGGACCTTCCTTCCCGCG
GCCTGCTGCCGGCTCTGCGGCCTCTTCCGCGTCTTCGCCTTCGCCCTCAGACGAGTCGGATCTCCCTTTG
GGCCGCCTCCCCGCGTCGACTTTAAGACCAATGACTTACAAGGCAGCTGTAGATCTTAGCCACTTTTTAA
AAGAAAAGGGGGGACTGGAAGGGCTAATTCACTCCCAACGAAGACAAGATCTGCTTTTTGCTTGTACTGG
GTCTCTCTGGTTAGACCAGATCTGAGCCTGGGAGCTCTCTGGCTAACTAGGGAACCCACTGCTTAAGCCT
CAATAAAGCTTGCCTTGAGTGCTTCAAGTAGTGTGTGCCCGTCTGTTGTGTGACTCTGGTAACTAGAGAT
CCCTCAGACCCTTTTAGTCAGTGTGGAAAATCTCTAGCAGTACGTATAGTAGTTCATGTCATCTTATTAT
TCAGTATTTATAACTTGCAAAGAAATGAATATCAGAGAGTGAGAGGAACTTGTTTATTGCAGCTTATAAT
GGTTACAAATAAAGCAATAGCATCACAAATTTCACAAATAAAGCATTTTTTTCACTGCATTCTAGTTGTG
GTTTGTCCAAACTCATCAATGTATCTTATCATGTCTGGCTCTAGCTATCCCGCCCCTAACTCCGCCCATC
CCGCCCCTAACTCCGCCCAGTTCCGCCCATTCTCCGCCCCATGGCTGACTAATTTTTTTTATTTATGCAG
AGGCCGAGGCCGCCTCGGCCTCTGAGCTATTCCAGAAGTAGTGAGGAGGCTTTTTTGGAGGCCTAGGGAC
GTACCCAATTCGCCCTATAGTGAGTCGTATTACGCGCGCTCACTGGCCGTCGTTTTACAACGTCGTGACT
GGGAAAACCCTGGCGTTACCCAACTTAATCGCCTTGCAGCACATCCCCCTTTCGCCAGCTGGCGTAATAG
CGAAGAGGCCCGCACCGATCGCCCTTCCCAACAGTTGCGCAGCCTGAATGGCGAATGGG
[124 nt withheld, positions 4330-4453]
C
[91 nt withheld, positions 4455-4545]
A
[49 nt withheld, positions 4547-4595]
CCTTTGACGTTGGAGTCCACGTTCTTT
[37 nt withheld, positions 4623-4659]
ACCCTATCTCGGTCTATTCTTTTGATTTATAAGGGATTTTGCCGATTTCGGCCTATTGGTTAAAAAATGA
GCTGATTTAACAAAAATTTAACGCGAATTTTAACAAAATATTAACGCTTACAATTTAGGTGGCACTTTTC
GGGGAAATGTGCGCGGAACCCCTATTTGTTTATTTTTCTAAATACATTCAAATATGTATCCGCTCATGAG
ACAATAACCCTGATAAATGCTTCAATAATATTGAAAAAGGAAGAGTATGAGTATTCAACATTTCCGTGTC
GCCCTTATTCCCTTTTTTGCGGCATTTTGCCTTCCTGTTTTTGCTCACCCAGAAACGCTGGTGAAAGTAA
AAGATGCTGAAGATCAGTTGGGTGCACGAGTGGGTTACATCGAACTGGATCTCAACAGCGGTAAGATCCT
TGAGAGTTTTCGCCCCGAAGAACGTTTTCCAATGATGAGCACTTTTAAAGTTCTGCTATGTGGCGCGGTA
TTATCCCGTATTGACGCCGGGCAAGAGCAACTCGGTCGCCGCATACACTATTCTCAGAATGACTTGGTTG
AGTACTCACCAGTCACAGAAAAGCATCTTACGGATGGCATGACAGTAAGAGAATTATGCAGTGCTGCCAT
AACCATGAGTGATAACACTGCGGCCAACTTACTTCTGACAACGATCGGAGGACCGAAGGAGCTAACCGCT
TTTTTGCACAACATGGGGGATCATGTAACTCGCCTTGATCGTTGGGAACCGGAGCTGAATGAAGCCATAC
CAAACGACGAGCGTGACACCACGATGCCTGTAGCAATGGCAACAACGTTGCGCAAACTATTAACTGGCGA
ACTACTTACTCTAGCTTCCCGGCAACAATTAATAGACTGGATGGAGGCGGATAAAGTTGCAGGACCACTT
CTGCGCTCGGCCCTTCCGGCTGGCTGGTTTATTGCTGATAAATCTGGAGCCGGTGAGCGTGGGTCTCGCG
GTATCATTGCAGCACTGGGGCCAGATGGTAAGCCCTCCCGTATCGTAGTTATCTACACGACGGGGAGTCA
GGCAACTATGGATGAACGAAATAGACAGATCGCTGAGATAGGTGCCTCACTGATTAAGCATTGGTAACTG
TCAGACCAAGTTTACTCATATATACTTTAGATTGATTTAAAACTTCATTTTTAATTTAAAAGGATCTAGG
TGAAGATCCTTTTTGATAATCTCATGACCAAAATCCCTTAACGTGAGTTTTCGTTCCACTGAGCGTCAGA
CCCCGTAGAAAAGATCAAAGGATCTTCTTGAGATCCTTTTTTTCTGCGCGTAATCTGCTGCTTGCAAACA
AAAAAACCACCGCTACCAGCGGTGGTTTGTTTGCCGGATCAAGAGCTACCAACTCTTTTTCCGAAGGTAA
CTGGCTTCAGCAGAGCGCAGATACCAAATACTGTTCTTCTAGTGTAGCCGTAGTTAGGCCACCACTTCAA
GAACTCTGTAGCACCGCCTACATACCTCGCTCTGCTAATCCTGTTACCAGTGGCTGCTGCCAGTGGCGAT
AAGTCGTGTCTTACCGGGTTGGACTCAAGACGATAGTTACCGGATAAGGCGCAGCGGTCGGGCTGAACGG
GGGGTTCGTGCACACAGCCCAGCTTGGAGCGAACGACCTACACCGAACTGAGATACCTACAGCGTGAGCT
ATGAGAAAGCGCCACGCTTCCCGAAGGGAGAAAGGCGGACAGGTATCCGGTAAGCGGCAGGGTCGGAACA
GGAGAGCGCACGAGGGAGCTTCCAGGGGGAAACGCCTGGTATCTTTATAGTCCTGTCGGGTTTCGCCACC
TCTGACTTGAGCGTCGATTTTTGTGATGCTCGTCAGGGGGGCGGAGCCTATGGAAAAACGCCAGCAACGC
GGCCTTTTTACGGTTCCTGGCCTTTTGCTGGCCTTTTGCTCACATGTTCTTTCCTGCGTTATCCCCTGAT
TCTGTGGATAACCGTATTACCGCCTTTGAGTGAGCTGATACCGCTCGCCGCAGCCGAACGACCGAGCGCA
GCGAGTCAGTGAGCGAGGAAGCGGAAGAGCGCCCAATACGCAAACCGCCTCTCCCCGCGCGTTGGCCGAT
TCATTAATGCAGCTGGCACGACAGGTTTCCCGACTGGAAAGCGGGCAGTGAGCGCAACGCAATTAATGTG
AGTTAGCTCACTCATTAGGCACCCCAGGCTTTACACTTTATGCTTCCGGCTCGTATGTTGTGTGGAATTG
TGAGCGGATAACAATTTCACACAGGAAACAGCTATGACCATGATTACGCCAAGCGCGCAATTAACCCTCA
CTAAAGGGAACAAAAGCTGGAGCTGCAAGCTTAATGTAGTCTTATGCAATACTCTTGTAGTCTTGCAACA
TGGTAACGATGAGTTAGCAACATGCCTTACAAGGAGAGAAAAAGCACCGTGCATGCCGATTGGTGGAAGT
AAGGTGGTACGATCGTGCCTTATTAGGAAGGCAACAGACGGGTCTGACATGGATTGGACGAACCACTGAA
TTGCCGCATTGCAGAGATATTGTATTTAAGTGCCTAGCTCGATACATAAACGGGTCTCTCTGGTTAGACC
AGATCTGAGCCTGGGAGCTCTCTGGCTAACTAGGGAACCCACTGCTTAAGCCTCAATAAAGCTTGCCTTG
AGTGCTTCAAGTAGTGTGTGCCCGTCTGTTGTGTGACTCTGGTAACTAGAGATCCCTCAGACCCTTTTAG
TCAGTGTGGAAAATCTCTAGCAGTGGCGCCCGAACAGGGACTTGAAAGCGAAAGGGAAACCAGAGGAGCT
CTCTCGACGCAGGACTCGGCTTGCTGAAGCGCGCACGGCAAGAGGCGAGGGGCGGCGACTGGTGAGTACG
CCAAAAATTTTGACTAGCGGAGGCTAGAAGGAGAGAGATGGGTGCGAGAGCGTCAGTATTAAGCGGGGGA
GAATTAGATCGCGATGGGAAAAAATTCGGTTAAGGCCAGGGGGAAAGAAAAAATATAAATTAAAACATAT
AGTATGGGCAAGCAGGGAGCTAGAACGATTCGCAGTTAATCCTGGCCTGTTAGAAACATCAGAAGGCTGT
AGACAAATACTGGGACAGCTACAACCATCCCTTCAGACAGGATCAGAAGAACTTAGATCATTATATAATA
CAGTAGCAACCCTCTATTGTGTGCATCAAAGGATAGAGATAAAAGACACCAAGGAAGCTTTAGACAAGAT
AGAGGAAGAGCAAAACAAAAGTAAGACCACCGCACAGCAAGCGGCCGCTGATCTTCAGACCTGGAGGAGG
AGATATGAGGGACAATTGGAGAAGTGAATTATATAAATATAAAGTAGTAAAAATTGAACCATTAGGAGTA
GCACCCACCAAGGCAAAGAGAAGAGTGGTGCAGAGAGAAAAAAGAGCAGTGGGAATAGGAGCTTTGTTCC
TTGGGTTCTTGGGAGCAGCAGGAAGCACTATGGGCGCAGCGTCAATGACGCTGACGGTACAGGCCAGACA
ATTATTGTCTGGTATAGTGCAGCAGCAGAACAATTTGCTGAGGGCTATTGAGGCGCAACAGCATCTGTTG
CAACTCACAGTCTGGGGCATCAAGCAGCTCCAGGCAAGAATCCTGGCTGTGGAAAGATACCTAAAGGATC
AACAGCTCCTGGGGATTTGGGGTTGCTCTGGAAAACTCATTTGCACCACTGCTGTGCCTTGGAATGCTAG
TTGGAGTAATAAATCTCTGGAACAGATTTGGAATCACACGACCTGGATGGAGTGGGACAGAGAAATTAAC
AATTACACAAGCTTAATACACTCCTTAATTGAAGAATCGCAAAACCAGCAAGAAAAGAATGAACAAGAAT
TATTGGAATTAGATAAATGGGCAAGTTTGTGGAATTGGTTTAACATAACAAATTGGCTGTGGTATATAAA
ATTATTCATAATGATAGTAGGAGGCTTGGTAGGTTTAAGAATAGTTTTTGCTGTACTTTCTATAGTGAAT
AGAGTTAGGCAGGGATATTCACCATTATCGTTTCAGACCCACCTCCCAACCCCGAGGGGACCCTTGCGCC
TTTTCCAAGGCAGCCCTGGGTTTGCGCAGGGACGCGGCTGCTCTGGGCGTGGTTCCGGGAAACGCAGCGG
CGCCGACCCTGGGTCTCGCACATTCTTCACGTCCGTTCGCAGCGTCACCCGGATCTTCGCCGCTACCCTT
GTGGGCCCCCCGGCGACGCTTCCTGCTCCGCCCCTAAGTCGGGAAGGTTCCTTGCGGTTCGCGGCGTGCC
GGACGTGACAAACGGAAGCCGCACGTCTCACTAGTACCCTCGCAGACGGACAGCGCCAGGGAGCAATGGC
AGCGCGCCGACCGCGATGGGCTGTGGCCAATAGCGGCTGCTCAGCAGGGCGCGCCGAGAGCAGCGGCCGG
GAAGGGGCGGTGCGGGAGGCGGGGTGTGGGGCGGTAGTGTGGGCCCTGTTCCTGCCCGCGCGGTGTTCCG
CATTCTGCAAGCCTCCGGAGCGCACGTCGGCAGTCGGCTCCCTCGTTGACCGAATCACCGACCTCTCTCC
CCAGGGGGTACCCAGCTGTCTAGAGAATTCTAGATCTTGAGACAAATGGCAGTATTCATCCACAATTTTA
AAAGAAAAGGGGGGATTGGGGGGTACAGTGCAGGGGAAAGAATAGTAGACATAATAGCAACAGACATACA
AACTAAAGAATTACAAAAACAAATTACAAAAATTCAAAATTTTCGGGTTTATTACAGGGACAGCAGAGAT
CCACTTTGGCGCCGGCTCGAGGGGG
Features (pLannotate 1.2.2; 32 found; start..end, strand, type, name):
     65..368     +  enhancer       CMV enhancer: human cytomegalovirus immediate early enhancer
    369..572     +  promoter       CMV promoter: human cytomegalovirus (CMV) immediate early promoter
    595..619     +  protein_bind   attB1: mutant version of attB; recombination site for the Gateway® BP reaction BP Clonase™
    868..1425    +  CDS            mScarlet (fragment): mScarlet is a basic (constitutively fluorescent) red fluorescent protein published in 2016, derived from synthetic construct. It has moderate acid sensitivity.
   1444..1468    -  protein_bind   attB2: mutant version of attB; recombination site for the Gateway® BP reaction BP Clonase™
   1470..1511    +  CDS            V5 tag: epitope tag from simian virus 5
   1550..2110    +  misc_feature   IRES: internal ribosome entry site (IRES) of the encephalomyocarditis virus (EMCV)
   2113..2832    +  CDS            EGFP: the original enhanced GFP (Yang et al., 1996) mammalian codon-optimized
   2856..3444    +  misc_feature   WPRE: woodchuck hepatitis virus posttranscriptional regulatory element
   3495..3514    +  misc_feature   cPPT/CTS (fragment): central polypurine tract and central termination sequence of HIV-1
   3516..3749    +  LTR            3' LTR (ΔU3): self-inactivating 3' long terminal repeat (LTR) from HIV-1
   3827..3948    +  polyA_signal   SV40 poly(A) signal: SV40 polyadenylation signal
   3988..4123    +  rep_origin     SV40 ori: SV40 origin of replication
   4144..4162    -  promoter       T7 promoter: promoter for bacteriophage T7 RNA polymerase
   4170..4325    +  CDS            lacZα (fragment): LacZα fragment of β-galactosidase; lacZ fragment
   4330..4758    +  rep_origin     f1 ori (sequence partly withheld): f1 bacteriophage origin of replication; arrow indicates direction of (+) strand synthesis
   4811..4915    +  promoter       AmpR promoter: bla
   4916..5776    +  CDS            AmpR: β-lactamase; bla; confers resistance to ampicillin, carbenicillin, and related antibiotics
   5947..6535    +  rep_origin     ori: high-copy-number ColE1/pMB1/pBR322/pUC origin of replication
   6718..6810    +  CDS            lacI (fragment): lac repressor; lacI; The lac repressor binds to the lac operator to inhibit transcription in E. coli. This inhibition can be relieved by adding lactose or isopropyl-β-D-thiogalactopyranoside (IPTG).
   6823..6844    +  protein_bind   CAP binding site: CAP binding activates transcription in the presence of cAMP. E. coli catabolite activator protein
   6859..6889    +  promoter       lac promoter: promoter for the E. coli lac operon
   6897..6913    +  protein_bind   lac operator: The lac repressor binds to the lac operator to inhibit transcription in E. coli. This inhibition can be relieved by adding lactose or isopropyl-β-D-thiogalactopyranoside (IPTG). lac repressor encoded by lacI
   6958..6976    +  promoter       T3 promoter: promoter for bacteriophage T3 RNA polymerase
   7004..7230    +  promoter       RSV promoter: Rous sarcoma virus enhancer/promoter
   7231..7411    +  LTR            5' LTR (truncated): truncated 5' long terminal repeat (LTR) from HIV-1
   7458..7583    +  misc_feature   HIV-1 Ψ: packaging signal of human immunodeficiency virus type 1
   7567..7930    +  CDS            HIV-1 gag (fragment): gag protein from human immunodeficiency virus 1; gag
   8076..8309    +  misc_feature   RRE: The Rev response element (RRE) of HIV-1 allows for Rev-dependent mRNA export from the nucleus to the cytoplasm.
   8686..8712    +  CDS            Rev (fragment): human immunodeficiency virus 1 (HIV-1) Rev protein; rev; enhances nuclear export of unspliced and incompletely spliced viral mRNAs
   8713..9213    +  promoter       hPGK promoter: human phosphoglycerate kinase 1 promoter
   9275..9392    +  misc_feature   cPPT/CTS: central polypurine tract and central termination sequence of HIV-1
