[The description below was written by a language model from this plasmid's Addgene catalogue record and pLannotate feature annotations shown in this document.]
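Description:
pAC10034_pLX-LZB_NpuDnaE(C)-mScarlet(insCys;47-232)-IRES-EGFP is a 9,444 bp third-generation-style, self-inactivating HIV-1 lentiviral vector for mammalian expression, built by Gateway cloning into a pLX-DEST-IRES destination backbone. The recorded parent backbone carries TagBFP2 downstream of the IRES, whereas this construct's name and feature table show EGFP there. It is propagated in E. coli through a high-copy ColE1/pUC origin and selected with ampicillin via β-lactamase. An f1 origin, an SV40 origin and lac/T7/T3 remnants are carried over from the backbone. The viral portion comprises an RSV promoter driving a truncated 5' LTR, the Ψ packaging signal with a gag fragment, the RRE for Rev-dependent export, a cPPT/CTS, WPRE and a ΔU3 3' LTR followed by an SV40 polyadenylation signal. An hPGK promoter is also annotated upstream of the cPPT, but no coding sequence is annotated directly after it.

The payload is a bicistronic cassette driven by the CMV enhancer/promoter. Between attB1 and attB2 lies a synthetic open reading frame which, by its name, joins a leucine zipper (LZB) to the C-terminal half of the Npu DnaE split intein and a C-terminal mScarlet fragment (residues 47–232) with an inserted cysteine. The annotation tool recognised only the mScarlet fragment. A V5 tag sequence follows attB2, though the record does not say whether it is translated in frame. An EMCV IRES then drives EGFP from the same transcript, marking transduced cells independently. The design belongs to a split selectable marker system. This fragment alone should not be fluorescent, and red fluorescence would be restored by protein trans-splicing when a partner vector supplies the complementary N-terminal mScarlet–intein half, presumably with a matching zipper. That allows cells that received both vectors to be identified.
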