Addgene plasmid #122757: pAC10034_pLX-LZB_NpuDnaE(C)-mScarlet(insCys;47-232)-IRES-EGFP
Purpose: Plasmid 34:Lentiviral vector encoding LZB_NpuDnaE(C)-mScarlet(insCys;47-232)and EGFP
Depositing lab: Albert Cheng. Publication: Split Selectable Markers. Jillette N, Du M, Cheng AW. bioRxiv 452979 10.1101/452979.
Backbone
  Vector backbone: pAC10094_pLX-DEST-IRES-TagBFP2 (Addgene# 122814)
  Vector type: Mammalian Expression, Lentiviral
  Selectable markers: LZB_NpuDnaE(C)-mScarlet(insCys;47-232)
Growth in bacteria
  Bacterial resistance: Ampicillin, 100 μg/mL
  Growth temperature: 30°C
  Growth strain: NEB Stable
  Copy number: Unknown
Gene/Insert
  Gene/Insert name: LZB_NpuDnaE(C)-mScarlet(insCys;47-232)
  Species: Synthetic
  Cloning method: Gateway Cloning
  Sequencing primers: 5′ CMV-Forward; 3′ IRES-R
Terms and licenses: Academic/Nonprofit Terms; Industry Terms: Not Available to Industry
Depositor comments: Please visit https://www.biorxiv.org/content/10.1101/452979v2 for BioRxiv preprint.
How to cite: pAC10034_pLX-LZB_NpuDnaE(C)-mScarlet(insCys;47-232)-IRES-EGFP was a gift from Albert Cheng (Addgene plasmid # 122757)
